>Addgene plasmid #112566 | pExp-GST | addgene full sequence | sequence record 217229 | Addgene NGS Result
TAATACGACTCACTATAGGGAATTGTGAGCGGATAACAATTCCTCTAGAAATAATTTTGTTTAACTTTAA
GAAGGAGATATATCCATGAATCACCATCACCATCACCATCACCATTCTGGCACTAGTGGCTCCCCTATAC
TAGGTTATTGGAAAATTAAGGGCCTTGTGCAACCCACTCGACTTCTTTTGGAATATCTTGAAGAAAAATA
TGAAGAGCATTTGTATGAGCGCGATGAAGGTGATAAATGGCGAAACAAAAAGTTTGAATTGGGTTTGGAG
TTTCCCAATCTTCCTTATTATATTGATGGTGATGTTAAATTAACACAGTCTATGGCCATCATACGTTATA
TAGCTGACAAGCACAACATGTTGGGTGGTTGTCCAAAAGAGCGTGCAGAGATTTCAATGCTTGAAGGAGC
GGTTTTGGATATTAGATACGGTGTTTCGAGAATTGCATATAGTAAAGACTTTGAAACTCTCAAAGTTGAT
TTTCTTAGCAAGCTACCTGAAATGCTGAAAATGTTCGAAGATCGTTTATGTCATAAAACATATTTAAATG
GTGATCATGTAACCCATCCTGACTTCATGTTGTATGACGCTCTTGATGTTGTTTTATACATGGACCCAAT
GTGCCTGGATGCGTTCCCAAAATTAGTTTGTTTTAAAAAACGTATTGAAGCTATCCCACAAATTGATAAG
TACTTGAAATCCAGCAAGTATATAGCATGGCCTTTGCAGGGCTGGCAAGCCACGTTTGGTGGTGGCGACC
ATCCTCCAAAAAGCGGTACCGAAAACCTGTACTTCCAGTGAGACCTTAATTAACTCGAGCGCATGGAGCC
ACCCGCAGTTCGAAAAATAAGCTTGAGTATTCTATAGTGTCACCTAAATCCCAGCTTGATCCGGCTGCTA
ACAAAGCCCGAAAGGAAGCTGAGTTGGCTGCTGCCACCGCTGAGCAATAACTAGCATAACCCCTTGGGGC
CTCTAAACGGGTCTTGAGGGGTTTTTTGCTGAAAGGAGGAACTATATCCGGATAACCTGGCGTAATAGCG
AAGAGGCCCGCACCGATCGCCCTTCCCAACAGTTGCGCAGCCTGAATGGCGAATGGAAATTGTAAGCGTT
AATATTTTGTTAAAATTCGCGTTAAATTTTTGTTAAATCAGCTCATTTTTTAACCAATAGGCCGAAATCG
GCAAAATCCCTTATAAATCAAAAGAATAGACCGAGATAGGGT
[37 nt withheld, positions 1233-1269]
AAAGAACGTGGACTCCAACGTCAAAGG
[32 nt withheld, positions 1297-1328]
AGCTTGCATGCCTGCAGGTCGGAAGCATAAAGTGTAAAGCCTGGGGTGCCTAATGAGTGAGCTAACTTAC
ATTAATTGCGTTGCGCTCACTGCCCGCTTTCCAGTCGGGAAACCTGTCGTGCCAGCTGCATTAATGAATC
GGCCAACGCGCGGGGAGAGGCGGTTTGCGTATTGGGCGCCAGGGTGGTTTTTCTTTTCACCAGTGAGACG
GGCAACAGCTGATTGCCCTTCACCGCCTGGCCCTGAGAGAGTTGCAGCAAGCGGTCCACGCTGGTTTGCC
CCAGCAGGCGAAAATCCTGTTTGATGGTGGTTAACGGCGGGATATAACATGAGCTGTCTTCGGTATCGTC
GTATCCCACTACCGAGATATCCGCACCAACGCGCAGCCCGGACTCGGTAATGGCGCGCATTGCGCCCAGC
GCCATCTGATCGTTGGCAACCAGCATCGCAGTGGGAACGATGCCCTCATTCAGCATTTGCATGGTTTGTT
GAAAACCGGACATGGCACTCCAGTCGCCTTCCCGTTCCGCTATCGGCTGAATTTGATTGCGAGTGAGATA
TTTATGCCAGCCAGCCAGACGCAGACGCGCCGAGACAGAACTTAATGGGCCCGCTAACAGCGCGATTTGC
TGGTGACCCAATGCGACCAGATGCTCCACGCCCAGTCGCGTACCGTCTTCATGGGAGAAAATAATACTGT
TGATGGGTGTCTGGTCAGAGACATCAAGAAATAACGCCGGAACATTAGTGCAGGCAGCTTCCACAGCAAT
GGCATCCTGGTCATCCAGCGGATAGTTAATGATCAGCCCACTGACGCGTTGCGCGAGAAGATTGTGCACC
GCCGCTTTACAGGCTTCGACGCCGCTTCGTTCTACCATCGACACCACCACGCTGGCACCCAGTTGATCGG
CGCGAGATTTAATCGCCGCGACAATTTGCGACGGCGCGTGCAGGGCCAGACTGGAGGTGGCAACGCCAAT
CAGCAACGACTGTTTGCCCGCCAGTTGTTGTGCCACGCGGTTGGGAATGTAATTCAGCTCCGCCATCGCC
GCTTCCACTTTTTCCCGCGTTTTCGCAGAAACGTGGCTGGCCTGGTTCACCACGCGGGAAACGGTCTGAT
AAGAGACACCGGCATACTCTGCGACATCGTATAACGTTACTGGTTTCACATTCACCACCCTGAATTGACT
CTCTTCCGGGCGCTATCATGCCATACCGCGAAAGGTTTTGCACCATTCGATGGTGTCGGCGAGCTCGAAT
TGTGAACCATCACCCT
[91 nt withheld, positions 2605-2695]
G
[124 nt withheld, positions 2697-2820]
CCTGATGCGGTATTTTCTCCTTACGCATCTGTGCGGTATTTCACACCGCATATGGTGCACTCTCAGTACA
ATCTGCTCTGATGCCGCATAGTTAAGCCAGCCCCGACACCCGCCAACACCCGCTGACGCGCCCTGACGGG
CTTGTCTGCTCCCGGCATCCGCTTACAGACAAGCTGTGACCGTCTCCGGGAGCTGCATGTGTCAGAGGTT
TTCACCGTCATCACCGAAACGCGCGAGACGAAAGGGCCTCGTGATACGCCTATTTTTATAGGTTAATGTC
ATGATAATAATGGTTTCTTAGACGTCAGGTGGCACTTTTCGGGGAAATGTGCGCGGAACCCCTATTTGTT
TATTTTTCTAAATACATTCAAATATGTATCCGCTCATGAGACAATAACCCTGATAAATGCTTCAATAATA
TTGAAAAAGGAAGAGTATGAGTATTCAACATTTCCGTGTCGCCCTTATTCCCTTTTTTGCGGCATTTTGC
CTTCCTGTTTTTGCTCACCCAGAAACGCTGGTGAAAGTAAAAGATGCTGAAGATCAGTTGGGTGCACGAG
TGGGTTACATCGAACTGGATCTCAACAGCGGTAAGATCCTTGAGAGTTTTCGCCCCGAAGAACGTTTTCC
AATGATGAGCACTTTTAAAGTTCTGCTATGTGGCGCGGTATTATCCCGTATTGACGCCGGGCAAGAGCAA
CTCGGTCGCCGCATACACTATTCTCAGAATGACTTGGTTGAGTACTCACCAGTCACAGAAAAGCATCTTA
CGGATGGCATGACAGTAAGAGAATTATGCAGTGCTGCCATAACCATGAGTGATAACACTGCGGCCAACTT
ACTTCTGACAACGATCGGAGGACCGAAGGAGCTAACCGCTTTTTTGCACAACATGGGGGATCATGTAACT
CGCCTTGATCGTTGGGAACCGGAGCTGAATGAAGCCATACCAAACGACGAGCGTGACACCACGATGCCTG
TAGCAATGGCAACAACGTTGCGCAAACTATTAACTGGCGAACTACTTACTCTAGCTTCCCGGCAACAATT
AATAGACTGGATGGAGGCGGATAAAGTTGCAGGACCACTTCTGCGCTCGGCCCTTCCGGCTGGCTGGTTT
ATTGCTGATAAATCTGGAGCCGGTGAGCGTGGTTCTCGCGGTATCATTGCAGCACTGGGGCCAGATGGTA
AGCCCTCCCGTATCGTAGTTATCTACACGACGGGGAGTCAGGCAACTATGGATGAACGAAATAGACAGAT
CGCTGAGATAGGTGCCTCACTGATTAAGCATTGGTAACTGTCAGACCAAGTTTACTCATATATACTTTAG
ATTGATTTAAAACTTCATTTTTAATTTAAAAGGATCTAGGTGAAGATCCTTTTTGATAATCTCATGACCA
AAATCCCTTAACGTGAGTTTTCGTTCCACTGAGCGTCAGACCCCGTAGAAAAGATCAAAGGATCTTCTTG
AGATCCTTTTTTTCTGCGCGTAATCTGCTGCTTGCAAACAAAAAAACCACCGCTACCAGCGGTGGTTTGT
TTGCCGGATCAAGAGCTACCAACTCTTTTTCCGAAGGTAACTGGCTTCAGCAGAGCGCAGATACCAAATA
CTGTTCTTCTAGTGTAGCCGTAGTTAGGCCACCACTTCAAGAACTCTGTAGCACCGCCTACATACCTCGC
TCTGCTAATCCTGTTACCAGTGGCTGCTGCCAGTGGCGATAAGTCGTGTCTTACCGGGTTGGACTCAAGA
CGATAGTTACCGGATAAGGCGCAGCGGTCGGGCTGAACGGGGGGTTCGTGCACACAGCCCAGCTTGGAGC
GAACGACCTACACCGAACTGAGATACCTACAGCGTGAGCTATGAGAAAGCGCCACGCTTCCCGAAGGGAG
AAAGGCGGACAGGTATCCGGTAAGCGGCAGGGTCGGAACAGGAGAGCGCACGAGGGAGCTTCCAGGGGGA
AACGCCTGGTATCTTTATAGTCCTGTCGGGTTTCGCCACCTCTGACTTGAGCGTCGATTTTTGTGATGCT
CGTCAGGGGGGCGGAGCCTATGGAAAAACGCCAGCAACGCGGCCTTTTTACGGTTCCTGGCCTTTTGCTG
GCCTTTTGCTCACATGTTCTTTCCTGCGTTATCCCCTGATTCTGTGGATAACCGTATTACCGCCTTTGAG
TGAGCTGATACCGCTCGCCGCAGCCGAACGACCGAGCGCAGCGAGTCAGTGAGCGAGGAAGCGGAAGAGC
GCCCAATACGCAAACCGCCTCTCCCCGCGCGTTGGCCGATTCATTAATGCAGCTGAT
Features (pLannotate 1.2.2; 24 found; start..end, strand, type, name):
      1..19      +  promoter       T7 promoter: promoter for bacteriophage T7 RNA polymerase
     19..43      +  protein_bind   lac operator: The lac repressor binds to the lac operator to inhibit transcription in E. coli. This inhibition can be relieved by adding lactose or isopropyl-β-D-thiogalactopyranoside (IPTG). lac repressor encoded by lacI
     56..78      +  RBS            RBS: efficient ribosome binding site from bacteriophage T7 gene 10 (Olins and Rangwala, 1989)
     92..115     +  CDS            8xHis: 8xHis affinity tag
    131..781     +  CDS            GST: glutathione S-transferase from Schistosoma japonicum
    791..808     +  CDS            TEV site (fragment): tobacco etch virus (TEV) protease recognition and cleavage site
    834..856     +  CDS            Strep-Tag II (fragment): peptide that binds Strep-Tactin®, an engineered form of streptavidin
    871..889     -  promoter       SP6 promoter: promoter for bacteriophage SP6 RNA polymerase
    904..953     +  CDS            SET1 (fragment): solubility-enhancement tag derived from T7 phage gene 10B
    961..1008    +  terminator     T7 terminator: transcription terminator for bacteriophage T7 RNA polymerase
   1037..1103    +  CDS            lacZα (fragment): LacZα fragment of β-galactosidase; lacZ fragment
   1107..1328    -  rep_origin     M13 ori (fragment) (sequence partly withheld): M13 bacteriophage origin of replication; arrow indicates direction of (+) strand synthesis
   1329..1349    -  misc_feature   MCS (fragment): pUC18/19 multiple cloning site
   1348..1366    -  promoter       lac UV5 promoter (fragment): E. coli lac promoter with an "up" mutation
   1381..1402    -  protein_bind   CAP binding site: CAP binding activates transcription in the presence of cAMP. E. coli catabolite activator protein
   1415..2497    -  CDS            lacI: lac repressor; lacI; The lac repressor binds to the lac operator to inhibit transcription in E. coli. This inhibition can be relieved by adding lactose or isopropyl-β-D-thiogalactopyranoside (IPTG).
   2498..2575    -  promoter       lacIq promoter: lacI (mutant); In the lacIq allele, a single base change in the promoter boosts expression of the lacI gene about 10-fold.
   2590..2820    -  rep_origin     f1 ori (fragment) (sequence partly withheld): f1 bacteriophage origin of replication; arrow indicates direction of (+) strand synthesis
   2821..2920    -  misc_feature   bom (fragment): basis of mobility region from pBR322
   3022..3057    -  CDS            rop (fragment): Rop protein, which maintains plasmids at low copy number; rop
   3152..3256    +  promoter       AmpR promoter: bla
   3257..4117    +  CDS            AmpR: β-lactamase; bla; confers resistance to ampicillin, carbenicillin, and related antibiotics
   4288..4876    +  rep_origin     ori: high-copy-number ColE1/pMB1/pBR322/pUC origin of replication
   5059..5115    +  CDS            lacI (fragment): lac repressor; lacI; The lac repressor binds to the lac operator to inhibit transcription in E. coli. This inhibition can be relieved by adding lactose or isopropyl-β-D-thiogalactopyranoside (IPTG).
