[The description below was written by a language model from this plasmid's Addgene catalogue record and pLannotate feature annotations shown in this document.]
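Description:
pExp-GST is an empty bacterial expression backbone derived from pOP2S, designed for producing recombinant proteins in E. coli as N-terminal 8xHis-GST fusions. The roughly 5.1 kb plasmid replicates from a high-copy ColE1/pUC-type origin and is selected with ampicillin through the β-lactamase (AmpR) gene. Only a short fragment of rop is annotated, which fits the recorded high copy number. The table also lists partial matches to f1/M13 phage origins, bom, lacZα, an SP6 promoter and a T7 gene 10-derived solubility tag. These appear to be backbone remnants rather than functional parts of the expression design.

The expression cassette is driven by a T7 promoter immediately followed by a lac operator, with the efficient T7 gene 10 ribosome binding site upstream of the open reading frame. A full-length lacI gene under the lacIq promoter supplies abundant repressor. Transcription is therefore held off until induction with IPTG, in a host that provides T7 RNA polymerase. The reading frame encodes an 8xHis tag, Schistosoma japonicum glutathione S-transferase and a TEV protease recognition site. The cloning region comes next, then an optional C-terminal Strep-tag II, and a T7 terminator closes the unit.

A gene of interest is inserted between BsaI and either XhoI or HindIII; the record describes the Strep-tag II as optional but does not say which cloning choice retains it. The fusion allows affinity capture on nickel or glutathione resin, and GST is widely used as a fusion partner to aid solubility. TEV cleavage then removes the N-terminal tags, and the Strep tag offers a further purification step.
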