Addgene plasmid #112566: pExp-GST
Purpose: (Empty Backbone) Used for expression of protein in E. coli as TEV cleavable N-terminual 8His and GST fusions with optional C-terminal StrepII-tag
Depositing lab: Marko Hyvönen. Depositing organization: University of Cambridge.
Backbone
  Vector backbone: pOP2S
  Vector type: Bacterial Expression
  Tag / fusion protein: 8xHis-GST (N terminal on backbone); Strep tag (C terminal on backbone)
Growth in bacteria
  Bacterial resistance: Ampicillin, 100 μg/mL
  Growth temperature: 37°C
  Growth strain: DH5alpha
  Copy number: High Copy
Gene/Insert
  Gene/Insert name: None
  Tag / fusion protein: 8xHis-GST (N terminal on backbone); Strep tag (C terminal on backbone)
Terms and licenses: Academic/Nonprofit Terms; Industry Terms: Not Available to Industry
Depositor comments: Contains N-terminal 8xHis, fusion partner: GST (Glutathione S-transferase from Schistosoma japonicum, UniProtKB: P08515, PMID: 3047011) followed by TEV protease cleavage site, optional C-terminal StrepII-tag. Cloning of GOI between BsaI and XhoI or HindIII
How to cite: pExp-GST was a gift from Marko Hyvönen (Addgene plasmid # 112566 ; http://n2t.net/addgene:112566 ; RRID:Addgene_112566)
